>Addgene plasmid #159644 | Sticky-355-3X | addgene full sequence | sequence record 314417 | Addgene NGS Result
GCGCCCAATACGCAAACCGCCTCTCCCCGCGCGTTGGCCGATTCATTAATGCAGCTGGCACGACAGGTTT
CCCGACTGGAAAGCGGGCAGTGAGCGCAACGCAATTAATGTGAGTTAGCTCACTCATTAGGCACCCCAGG
CTTTACACTTTATGCTTCCGGCTCGTATGTTGTGTGGAATTGTGAGCGGATAACAATTTCACACAGGAAA
CAGCTATGACCATGATTACGCCAAGCTTGGTACCGCTGACGAAAAAAAAAACGCATCCCGGTGCCGAGGC
CGCTCAATTGGTCGTAGACAGCTCTAGCACCGCTTAAACGCACGTACGCGCTGTCTACCGCGTTTTAACC
GCCACTAGAAGCGCTTACTAGTCTCCAGGCACGTGTGAGACCGGCACATGAAAAAAAAAATGCATGCTCG
AGTATGAAAAAAAAAATCGCATCCCGGTGCCGAGGCCGCTCAATTGGTCGTAGACAGCTCTAGCACCGCT
TAAACGCACGTACGCGCTGTCTACCGCGTTTTAACCGCCACTAGAAGCGCTTACTAGTCTCCAGGCACGT
GTGAGACCGGCACATGAAAAAAAAAACGTCAGCGGTACCGCTGACGAAAAAAAAAACGCATCCCGGTGCC
GAGGCCGCTCAATTGGTCGTAGACAGCTCTAGCACCGCTTAAACGCACGTACGCGCTGTCTACCGCGTTT
TAACCGCCACTAGAAGCGCTTACTAGTCTCCAGGCACGTGTGAGACCGGCACATGAAAAAAAAAATGCAT
GCTCGAGTATGAAAAAAAAAATCGCATCCCGGTGCCGAGGCCGCTCAATTGGTCGTAGACAGCTCTAGCA
CCGCTTAAACGCACGTACGCGCTGTCTACCGCGTTTTAACCGCCACTAGAAGCGCTTACTAGTCTCCAGG
CACGTGTGAGACCGGCACATGAAAAAAAAAACGTCAGCGGTACCGCTGACGAAAAAAAAAACGCATCCCG
GTGCCGAGGCCGCTCAATTGGTCGTAGACAGCTCTAGCACCGCTTAAACGCACGTACGCGCTGTCTACCG
CGTTTTAACCGCCACTAGAAGCGCTTACTAGTCTCCAGGCACGTGTGAGACCGGCACATGAAAAAAAAAA
TGCATGCTCGAGTATGAAAAAAAAAATCGCATCCCGGTGCCGAGGCCGCTCAATTGGTCGTAGACAGCTC
TAGCACCGCTTAAACGCACGTACGCGCTGTCTACCGCGTTTTAACCGCCACTAGAAGCGCTTACTAGTCT
CCAGGCACGTGTGAGACCGGCACATGAAAAAAAAAACGTCAGCGGTACCGAATTCACTGGCCGTCGTTTT
ACAACGTCGTGACTGGGAAAACCCTGGCGTTACCCAACTTAATCGCCTTGCAGCACATCCCCCTTTCGCC
AGCTGGCGTAATAGCGAAGAGGCCCGCACCGATCGCCCTTCCCAACAGTTGCGCAGCCTGAATGGCGAAT
GGCGCCTGATGCGGTATTTTCTCCTTACGCATCTGTGCGGTATTTCACACCGCATATGGTGCACTCTCAG
TACAATCTGCTCTGATGCCGCATAGTTAAGCCAGCCCCGACACCCGCCAACACCCGCTGACGCGCCCTGA
CGGGCTTGTCTGCTCCCGGCATCCGCTTACAGACAAGCTGTGACCGTCTCCGGGAGCTGCATGTGTCAGA
GGTTTTCACCGTCATCACCGAAACGCGCGAGACGAAAGGGCCTCGTGATACGCCTATTTTTATAGGTTAA
TGTCATGATAATAATGGTTTCTTAGACGTCAGGTGGCACTTTTCGGGGAAATGTGCGCGGAACCCCTATT
TGTTTATTTTTCTAAATACATTCAAATATGTATCCGCTCATGAGACAATAACCCTGATAAATGCTTCAAT
AATATTGAAAAAGGAAGAGTATGAGTATTCAACATTTCCGTGTCGCCCTTATTCCCTTTTTTGCGGCATT
TTGCCTTCCTGTTTTTGCTCACCCAGAAACGCTGGTGAAAGTAAAAGATGCTGAAGATCAGTTGGGTGCA
CGAGTGGGTTACATCGAACTGGATCTCAACAGCGGTAAGATCCTTGAGAGTTTTCGCCCCGAAGAACGTT
TTCCAATGATGAGCACTTTTAAAGTTCTGCTATGTGGCGCGGTATTATCCCGTATTGACGCCGGGCAAGA
GCAACTCGGTCGCCGCATACACTATTCTCAGAATGACTTGGTTGAGTACTCACCAGTCACAGAAAAGCAT
CTTACGGATGGCATGACAGTAAGAGAATTATGCAGTGCTGCCATAACCATGAGTGATAACACTGCGGCCA
ACTTACTTCTGACAACGATCGGAGGACCGAAGGAGCTAACCGCTTTTTTGCACAACATGGGGGATCATGT
AACTCGCCTTGATCGTTGGGAACCGGAGCTGAATGAAGCCATACCAAACGACGAGCGTGACACCACGATG
CCTGTAGCAATGGCAACAACGTTGCGCAAACTATTAACTGGCGAACTACTTACTCTAGCTTCCCGGCAAC
AATTAATAGACTGGATGGAGGCGGATAAAGTTGCAGGACCACTTCTGCGCTCGGCCCTTCCGGCTGGCTG
GTTTATTGCTGATAAATCTGGAGCCGGTGAGCGTGGGTCTCGCGGTATCATTGCAGCACTGGGGCCAGAT
GGTAAGCCCTCCCGTATCGTAGTTATCTACACGACGGGGAGTCAGGCAACTATGGATGAACGAAATAGAC
AGATCGCTGAGATAGGTGCCTCACTGATTAAGCATTGGTAACTGTCAGACCAAGTTTACTCATATATACT
TTAGATTGATTTAAAACTTCATTTTTAATTTAAAAGGATCTAGGTGAAGATCCTTTTTGATAATCTCATG
ACCAAAATCCCTTAACGTGAGTTTTCGTTCCACTGAGCGTCAGACCCCGTAGAAAAGATCAAAGGATCTT
CTTGAGATCCTTTTTTTCTGCGCGTAATCTGCTGCTTGCAAACAAAAAAACCACCGCTACCAGCGGTGGT
TTGTTTGCCGGATCAAGAGCTACCAACTCTTTTTCCGAAGGTAACTGGCTTCAGCAGAGCGCAGATACCA
AATACTGTTCTTCTAGTGTAGCCGTAGTTAGGCCACCACTTCAAGAACTCTGTAGCACCGCCTACATACC
TCGCTCTGCTAATCCTGTTACCAGTGGCTGCTGCCAGTGGCGATAAGTCGTGTCTTACCGGGTTGGACTC
AAGACGATAGTTACCGGATAAGGCGCAGCGGTCGGGCTGAACGGGGGGTTCGTGCACACAGCCCAGCTTG
GAGCGAACGACCTACACCGAACTGAGATACCTACAGCGTGAGCTATGAGAAAGCGCCACGCTTCCCGAAG
GGAGAAAGGCGGACAGGTATCCGGTAAGCGGCAGGGTCGGAACAGGAGAGCGCACGAGGGAGCTTCCAGG
GGGAAACGCCTGGTATCTTTATAGTCCTGTCGGGTTTCGCCACCTCTGACTTGAGCGTCGATTTTTGTGA
TGCTCGTCAGGGGGGCGGAGCCTATGGAAAAACGCCAGCAACGCGGCCTTTTTACGGTTCCTGGCCTTTT
GCTGGCCTTTTGCTCACATGTTCTTTCCTGCGTTATCCCCTGATTCTGTGGATAACCGTATTACCGCCTT
TGAGTGAGCTGATACCGCTCGCCGCAGCCGAACGACCGAGCGCAGCGAGTCAGTGAGCGAGGAAGCGGAA
GA
Features (pLannotate 1.2.2; 10 found; start..end, strand, type, name):
      1..93      +  CDS            lacI (fragment): lac repressor; lacI; The lac repressor binds to the lac operator to inhibit transcription in E. coli. This inhibition can be relieved by adding lactose or isopropyl-β-D-thiogalactopyranoside (IPTG).
    106..127     +  protein_bind   CAP binding site: CAP binding activates transcription in the presence of cAMP. E. coli catabolite activator protein
    142..172     +  promoter       lac promoter: promoter for the E. coli lac operon
    180..196     +  protein_bind   lac operator: The lac repressor binds to the lac operator to inhibit transcription in E. coli. This inhibition can be relieved by adding lactose or isopropyl-β-D-thiogalactopyranoside (IPTG). lac repressor encoded by lacI
   1312..1469    +  CDS            lacZα (fragment): LacZα fragment of β-galactosidase; lacZ fragment
   1475..1574    -  misc_feature   bom (fragment): basis of mobility region from pBR322
   1676..1711    -  CDS            rop (fragment): Rop protein, which maintains plasmids at low copy number; rop
   1806..1910    +  promoter       AmpR promoter: bla
   1911..2771    +  CDS            AmpR: β-lactamase; bla; confers resistance to ampicillin, carbenicillin, and related antibiotics
   2942..3530    +  rep_origin     ori: high-copy-number ColE1/pMB1/pBR322/pUC origin of replication
