[The description below was written by a language model from this plasmid's Addgene catalogue record and pLannotate feature annotations shown in this document.]
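Description:
Sticky-355-3X is a pUC19-based bacterial plasmid whose sole function is bulk production of a defined non-coding DNA fragment for assembling dinucleosomes in vitro. It is not an expression vector. The insert was placed between the HindIII and EcoRI sites of the pUC19 polylinker by restriction cloning. In the sequenced 3,712-nt record it corresponds to the unannotated stretch of roughly 1.1 kb lying between the lac operator and the remaining lacZα fragment. The name suggests three copies of a 355-bp unit with cohesive ("sticky") ends, and the size of the unannotated gap is broadly consistent with that, but the record does not state the repeat structure, the nucleosome-positioning sequence used, or how the fragment is excised. It is catalogued as an empty backbone because it carries no gene.

The rest of the plasmid is standard pUC architecture. A high-copy ColE1/pMB1-type origin gives the large plasmid yields needed for preparative DNA work, and the β-lactamase gene, driven by its own promoter, provides ampicillin selection in E. coli. The CAP binding site, lac promoter and lac operator sit upstream of the cloning site, and the insertion interrupts lacZα. The short lacI, bom and rop annotations are only residual fragments inherited from the backbone, not functional elements. M13 forward and reverse primer sites flank the insert for sequence verification.

The associated work concerns near-atomic resolution structures of interdigitated nucleosome fibres. The intended use is therefore to amplify the plasmid in bacteria, recover the non-coding fragment, and reconstitute it with histones into dinucleosomes for structural studies of chromatin.
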