Addgene plasmid #159644: Sticky-355-3X
Purpose: (Empty Backbone) Non-coding DNA sequence for dinucleosome preparation
Depositing lab: Curt Davey. Depositing organization: Nanyang Technological University. Publication: Near-atomic resolution structures of interdigitated nucleosome fibres. Adhireksan Z, Sharma D, Lee PL, Davey CA. Nat Commun. 2020 Sep 21;11(1):4747. doi: 10.1038/s41467-020-18533-2. PubMed 32958761.
Backbone
  Vector backbone: pUC19
  Backbone manufacturer: Genscript
  Backbone size (bp): 2710
  Modifications to backbone: cloned into the HindIII and EcoRI sites of the pUC19 vector
  Vector type: Bacterial vector for DNA production
Growth in bacteria
  Bacterial resistance: Ampicillin, 100 μg/mL
  Growth temperature: 37°C
  Growth strain: DH5alpha
  Copy number: High Copy
Gene/Insert
  Cloning method: Restriction Enzyme
  Sequencing primers: 5′ M13 fwd; 3′ M13 rev
Terms and licenses: Academic/Nonprofit Terms; Industry Terms: Not Available to Industry
Depositor comments: Please cite the following article in any publications where this construct is utilized: Adhireksan Z, Sharma D, Lee PL, Davey CA Near-atomic resolution structures of interdigitated nucleosome fibres. Nat Commun. 2020 Sep 21;11(1):4747. doi: 10.1038/s41467-020-18533-2.
How to cite: Sticky-355-3X was a gift from Curt Davey (Addgene plasmid # 159644 ; http://n2t.net/addgene:159644 ; RRID:Addgene_159644)
