>Addgene plasmid #159644 | Sticky-355-3X | depositor partial sequence | sequence record 310537 | DNA insert for dinucleosome preparation
GGTACCGCTGACGAAAAAAAAAACGCATCCCGGTGCCGAGGCCGCTCAATTGGTCGTAGACAGCTCTAGC
ACCGCTTAAACGCACGTACGCGCTGTCTACCGCGTTTTAACCGCCACTAGAAGCGCTTACTAGTCTCCAG
GCACGTGTGAGACCGGCACATGAAAAAAAAAATGCATGCTCGAGTATGAAAAAAAAAATCGCATCCCGGT
GCCGAGGCCGCTCAATTGGTCGTAGACAGCTCTAGCACCGCTTAAACGCACGTACGCGCTGTCTACCGCG
TTTTAACCGCCACTAGAAGCGCTTACTAGTCTCCAGGCACGTGTGAGACCGGCACATGAAAAAAAAAACG
TCAGCGGTACCGCTGACGAAAAAAAAAACGCATCCCGGTGCCGAGGCCGCTCAATTGGTCGTAGACAGCT
CTAGCACCGCTTAAACGCACGTACGCGCTGTCTACCGCGTTTTAACCGCCACTAGAAGCGCTTACTAGTC
TCCAGGCACGTGTGAGACCGGCACATGAAAAAAAAAATGCATGCTCGAGTATGAAAAAAAAAATCGCATC
CCGGTGCCGAGGCCGCTCAATTGGTCGTAGACAGCTCTAGCACCGCTTAAACGCACGTACGCGCTGTCTA
CCGCGTTTTAACCGCCACTAGAAGCGCTTACTAGTCTCCAGGCACGTGTGAGACCGGCACATGAAAAAAA
AAACGTCAGCGGTACCGCTGACGAAAAAAAAAACGCATCCCGGTGCCGAGGCCGCTCAATTGGTCGTAGA
CAGCTCTAGCACCGCTTAAACGCACGTACGCGCTGTCTACCGCGTTTTAACCGCCACTAGAAGCGCTTAC
TAGTCTCCAGGCACGTGTGAGACCGGCACATGAAAAAAAAAATGCATGCTCGAGTATGAAAAAAAAAATC
GCATCCCGGTGCCGAGGCCGCTCAATTGGTCGTAGACAGCTCTAGCACCGCTTAAACGCACGTACGCGCT
GTCTACCGCGTTTTAACCGCCACTAGAAGCGCTTACTAGTCTCCAGGCACGTGTGAGACCGGCACATGAA
AAAAAAAACGTCAGCGGTACC
